Addgene plasmid #197764: pMC-9-NtEf1a-11
Purpose: Phytobrick (MoClo) Level 0 Part
Depositing lab: Daniel Voytas. Depositing organization: University of Minnesota. Publication: An extensible vector toolkit and parts library for advanced engineering of plant genomes. Chamness JC, Kumar J, Cruz AJ, Rhuby E, Holum MJ, Cody JP, Tibebu R, Gamo ME, Starker CG, Zhang F, Voytas DF. Plant Genome. 2023 Mar 9:e20312. doi: 10.1002/tpg2.20312. PubMed 36896468.
Backbone
  Vector backbone: pMC-9-ccdB-11
  Backbone manufacturer: Self-made
  Vector type: Plant Expression
Growth in bacteria
  Bacterial resistance: Spectinomycin, 50 μg/mL
  Growth temperature: 37°C
  Growth strain: DH5alpha
  Copy number: High Copy
Gene/Insert
  Gene/Insert name: NtEf1a terminator
  Species: Nicotiana tabacum
  Insert size (bp): 407
  Cloning method: Restriction Enzyme; 5′ cloning site Unknown (unknown if destroyed)
Terms and licenses: Academic/Nonprofit Terms; Industry Terms: Not Available to Industry
Depositor comments: Please visit https://doi.org/10.1101/2022.10.15.511792 for bioRxiv preprint.
How to cite: pMC-9-NtEf1a-11 was a gift from Daniel Voytas (Addgene plasmid # 197764 ; http://n2t.net/addgene:197764 ; RRID:Addgene_197764)
