[The description below was written by a language model from this plasmid's Addgene catalogue record and pLannotate feature annotations shown in this document.]
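Description:
pMC-9-NtEf1a-11 is a small (about 2.7 kb) Level 0 Phytobrick/MoClo part plasmid from a modular toolkit for plant genome engineering. It is not an expression vector in its own right. It stores a single standardized part, the 407 bp terminator of the Nicotiana tabacum Ef1a gene (by its name presumably elongation factor 1-alpha), for use in hierarchical Golden Gate assembly. The backbone is the self-made acceptor pMC-9-ccdB-11. Its name implies that the terminator took the place of a ccdB counter-selection cassette, and the numbers 9 and 11 apparently denote the flanking assembly positions that set where the part sits in a transcription unit. The record does not give the Type IIS enzyme, the overhang sequences or the cloning sites.

The feature table annotates only backbone elements. A high-copy ColE1/pUC-type origin supports replication in E. coli, and an aadA gene for streptomycin/spectinomycin resistance matches the catalogued spectinomycin selection. An AmpR (bla) promoter lies upstream of aadA and may drive its expression. The short fragments annotated as integrase, GmR, lacI and RSF ori are probably remnants of the resistance cassette's origin or chance matches, not functional parts. The terminator was not annotated and presumably lies in the unannotated stretch between the lacI fragment and the AmpR promoter.

In use, the part would be combined with promoter, coding-sequence and other Level 0 modules to build a complete plant transcription unit, in which it supplies the 3' signals for transcript termination and polyadenylation. Such units can then be assembled into higher-level vectors for plant transformation.
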