Features (pLannotate 1.2.2; 7 found; start..end, strand, type, name):
      1..23      +  rep_origin     RSF ori (fragment): Plasmids containing the RSF 1030 origin of replication can be propagated in E. coli cells that contain additional plasmids with compatible origins.
     25..74      +  CDS            lacI (fragment): lac repressor; lacI; The lac repressor binds to the lac operator to inhibit transcription in E. coli. This inhibition can be relieved by adding lactose or isopropyl-β-D-thiogalactopyranoside (IPTG).
    624..728     +  promoter       AmpR promoter: bla
    719..799     -  CDS            int (fragment): INT2_ECOLX - Protein inferred from homology: Swiss-Prot protein existence level 3. Putative integrase believed to be involved in the insertion of antibiotic resistance genes into plasmids and transposons. From Escherichia coli.
    887..943     +  CDS            GmR (fragment): gentamycin acetyltransferase; aacC1; confers resistance to gentamycin
    950..1738    +  CDS            aadA: S3AD_ECOLX - Experimental evidence at protein level: Swiss-Prot protein existence level 1. Mediates bacterial resistance to the antibiotics streptomycin and spectinomycin. From Escherichia coli.
   1912..2500    +  rep_origin     ori: high-copy-number ColE1/pMB1/pBR322/pUC origin of replication
>Addgene plasmid #197764 | pMC-9-NtEf1a-11 | addgene full sequence | sequence record 391121 | Addgene NGS Result
GTCAGTGAGCGAGGAAGCGGAAGAGCGCCCAATACGCAAACCGCCTCTCCCCGCGCGTTGGCCGATTCAT
TAATCACTCTGTGGTCTCAGCTTGGTTGTGCTTTTGATGGGATTCTGTTTGGATGAACTAGTTTTGTTTA
TTTGCTTCAGTTTTTTCCAATTTTGTTTTGGACATTTAACCAGTGCTGGATATGGCTCAAGAAGCTATTG
TCATGGTTCTCTAGCCTCTTTTGAGGATAGTGGAGTAATTTTGAGCAGCTTTTCTTCGTATTCCTGTTCC
CTTCTCATATTTCGTTTAGCAACATGTCACTTTTGGCTGTTCTCAATCTTATTTAATAGTAGGGCCTTCG
TGTGTCTGTCATTTGTTAGCAGCAGCTTATTTATCTTAATGTTGCTGATATAGTATTAAGATTGTGAGCT
TATTATGATTCTCCTAAATTGCCATAGGAGAATCATAATTGTTTTTGCATTAGATTCAACTTTGTTGGAC
TGTTTTTCCGCTTGAGACCACGAAGTGGCTCTTCAGTGGACGAAAGGGCCTCGTGATACGCCTATTTTTA
TAGGTTAATGTCATGATAATAATGGTTTCTTAGACGTCAGGTGGCACTTTTCGGGGAAATGTGCGCGGAA
CCCCTATTTGTTTATTTTTCTAAATACATTCAAATATGTATCCGCTCATGAGACAATAACCCTGATAAAT
GCTTCAATAATATTGAAAAAGGAAGAGTATGCGCTCACGCAACTGGTCCAGAACCTTGACCGAACGCAGC
GGTGGTAACGGCGCAGTGGCGGTTTTCATGGCTTGTTATGACTGTTTTTTTTTGGGGTACAGTCTATGCC
TCGGGCATCCAAGCAGCAAGCGCGTTACGCCGTGGGTCGATGTTTGATGTTATGGAGCAGCAACGATGTT
ACGCAGCAGGGCAGTCGCCCTAAAACAAAGTTAAACATCATGAGGGAAGCGGTGATCGCCGAAGTATCGA
CTCAACTATCAGAGGTAGTTGGCGTCATCGAGCGCCATCTCGAACCGACGTTGCTGGCCGTACATTTGTA
CGGCTCCGCAGTGGATGGCGGCCTGAAGCCACACAGCGATATTGATTTGCTGGTTACGGTGACCGTAAGG
CTTGATGAAACAACGCGGCGAGCTTTGATCAACGACCTTTTGGAAACTTCGGCTTCCCCTGGAGAGAGCG
AGATTCTCCGCGCTGTAGAAGTCACCATTGTTGTGCACGACGACATCATTCCGTGGCGTTATCCAGCTAA
GCGCGAACTGCAATTTGGAGAATGGCAGCGCAATGACATTCTTGCAGGTATCTTCGAGCCAGCCACGATC
GACATTGATCTGGCTATCTTGCTGACAAAAGCAAGAGAACATAGCGTTGCCTTGGTAGGTCCAGCGGCGG
AGGAACTCTTTGATCCGGTTCCTGAACAGGATCTATTTGAGGCGCTAAATGAAACCTTAACGCTATGGAA
CTCGCCGCCCGACTGGGCTGGCGATGAGCGAAATGTAGTGCTTACGTTGTCCCGCATTTGGTACAGCGCA
GTAACCGGCAAAATCGCGCCGAAGGATGTCGCTGCCGACTGGGCAATGGAGCGCCTGCCGGCCCAGTATC
AGCCCGTCATACTTGAAGCTAGACAGGCTTATCTTGGACAAGAAGAAGATCGCTTGGCCTCGCGCGCAGA
TCAGTTGGAAGAATTTGTCCATTACGTAAAAGGCGAGATCACCAAGGTAGTCGGCAAATAACTGTCAGAC
CAAGTTTACTCATATATACTTTAGATTGATTTAAAACTTCATTTTTAATTTAAAAGGATCTAGGTGAAGA
TCCTTTTTGATAATCTCATGACCAAAATCCCTTAACGTGAGTTTTCGTTCCACTGAGCGTCAGACCCCGT
AGAAAAGATCAAAGGATCTTCTTGAGATCCTTTTTTTCTGCGCGTAATCTGCTGCTTGCAAACAAAAAAA
CCACCGCTACCAGCGGTGGTTTGTTTGCCGGATCAAGAGCTACCAACTCTTTTTCCGAAGGTAACTGGCT
TCAGCAGAGCGCAGATACCAAATACTGTTCTTCTAGTGTAGCCGTAGTTAGGCCACCACTTCAAGAACTC
TGTAGCACCGCCTACATACCTCGCTCTGCTAATCCTGTTACCAGTGGCTGCTGCCAGTGGCGATAAGTCG
TGTCTTACCGGGTTGGACTCAAGACGATAGTTACCGGATAAGGCGCAGCGGTCGGGCTGAACGGGGGGTT
CGTGCACACAGCCCAGCTTGGAGCGAACGACCTACACCGAACTGAGATACCTACAGCGTGAGCTATGAGA
AAGCGCCACGCTTCCCGAAGGGAGAAAGGCGGACAGGTATCCGGTAAGCGGCAGGGTCGGAACAGGAGAG
CGCACGAGGGAGCTTCCAGGGGGAAACGCCTGGTATCTTTATAGTCCTGTCGGGTTTCGCCACCTCTGAC
TTGAGCGTCGATTTTTGTGATGCTCGTCAGGGGGGCGGAGCCTATGGAAAAACGCCAGCAACGCGGCCTT
TTTACGGTTCCTGGCCTTTTGCTGGCCTTTTGCTCACATGTTCTTTCCTGCGTTATCCCCTGATTCTGTG
GATAACCGTATTACCGCCTTTGAGTGAGCTGATACCGCTCGCCGCAGCCGAACGACCGAGCGCAGCGA
